>Addgene plasmid #206417 | pcDNA4-Xpress-GBF1 | addgene full sequence | sequence record 410945 | Addgene NGS Result
CGTCGACGGATCGGGAGATCTCCCGATCCCCTATGGTGCACTCTCAGTACAATCTGCTCTGATGCCGCAT
AGTTAAGCCAGTATCTGCTCCCTGCTTGTGTGTTGGAGGTCGCTGAGTAGTGCGCGAGCAAAATTTAAGC
TACAACAAGGCAAGGCTTGACCGACAATTGCATGAAGAATCTGCTTAGGGTTAGGCGTTTTGCGCTGCTT
CGCGATGTACGGGCCAGATATACGCGTTGACATTGATTATTGACTAGTTATTAATAGTAATCAATTACGG
GGTCATTAGTTCATAGCCCATATATGGAGTTCCGCGTTACATAACTTACGGTAAATGGCCCGCCTGGCTG
ACCGCCCAACGACCCCCGCCCATTGACGTCAATAATGACGTATGTTCCCATAGTAACGCCAATAGGGACT
TTCCATTGACGTCAATGGGTGGAGTATTTACGGTAAACTGCCCACTTGGCAGTACATCAAGTGTATCATA
TGCCAAGTACGCCCCCTATTGACGTCAATGACGGTAAATGGCCCGCCTGGCATTATGCCCAGTACATGAC
CTTATGGGACTTTCCTACTTGGCAGTACATCTACGTATTAGTCATCGCTATTACCATGGTGATGCGGTTT
TGGCAGTACATCAATGGGCGTGGATAGCGGTTTGACTCACGGGGATTTCCAAGTCTCCACCCCATTGACG
TCAATGGGAGTTTGTTTTGGCACCAAAATCAACGGGACTTTCCAAAATGTCGTAACAACTCCGCCCCATT
GACGCAAATGGGCGGTAGGCGTGTACGGTGGGAGGTCTATATAAGCAGAGCTCTCTGGCTAACTAGAGAA
CCCACTGCTTACTGGCTTATCGAAATTAATACGACTCACTATAGGGAGACCCAAGCTGGCTAGCGTTTAA
ACTTAAGCTTAGCGCAGAGGCTTGGGGCAGCCGAGCGGCAGCCAGGCCCCGGCCCGGGCCTCGGTTCCAG
AAGGGAGAGGAGCCCGCCAAGGCGCGCAAGAGAGCGGGCTGCCTCGCAGTCCGAGCCGGAGAGGGAGCGC
GAGCCGCGCCGGCCCCGGACGGCCTCCGAAACCATGGGGGGTTCTCATCATCATCATCATCATGGTATGG
CTAGCATGACTGGTGGACAGCAAATGGGTCGGGATCTGTACGACGATGACGATAAGGTACCAGGATCTAC
CATGGTGGATAAGAATATTTACATCATTCAAGGGGAGATTAACATTGTGGTTGGGGCCATCAAACGAAAT
GCCCGATGGAGCACCCATACACCACTGGATGAAGAACGGGATCCTCTGCTGCATAGTTTCGGTCATCTAA
AGGAGGTTTTAAACAGTATAACAGAACTCTCAGAAATTGAGCCCAATGTATTCCTTCGACCTTTTCTGGA
AGTGATTCGCTCTGAAGATACCACTGGCCCTATCACTGGACTGGCACTCACCTCTGTCAACAAGTTCCTG
TCCTATGCACTCATAGATCCCACCCATGAGGGCACAGCAGAGGGCATGGAGAACATGGCAGATGCTGTCA
CCCATGCTCGTTTTGTGGGCACGGATCCTGCCAGTGATGAAGTTGTCCTGATGAAAATCCTTCAGGTTCT
ACGGACTCTGCTGCTAACCCCAGTGGGTGCCCACCTAACCAATGAATCTGTGCGTGAGATTATGCAGTCT
TGCTTCCGGATCTGCTTTGAAATGAGGCTCAGTGAGTTATTGAGAAAATCCGCAGAGCACACTCTCGTAG
ACATGGTGCAGCTGCTCTTCACAAGGTTACCTCAGTTTAAAGAAGAACCCAAGAACTATGTGGGGACCAA
CATGAAGAAGCTGAAAATGAGAGCCGGAGGCATGAGTGATTCATCCAAATGGAAGAAACAGAAGAGATCC
CCTCGGCCCCCACGCCATATGACCAAAGTCACACCAGGTTCAGAGCTGCCCACTCCCAATGGAACCACCT
TATCATCTAACCTCACTGGTGGCATGCCCTTCATTGATGTGCCCACTCCCATCTCCTCTGCAAGTTCAGA
AGCTGCCTCAGCAGTGGTCAGTCCCTCTACAGACAGTGGCCTGGAATTCTCCTCCCAAACCACTTCCAAG
GAAGACCTTACTGATCTAGAGCAACCTGGCTCTCCAGGGTACAGCACAGCTACAGAGCCTGGAAGCAGTG
AGCTAGGTGTTCCCGAGCAGCCTGACCTCCAGGAAGGGACCCATGTGGAAAAGTCCCAGTCAGCATCTGT
GGAGTCCATCCCTGAAGTGTTAGAGGAGTGCACGTCCCCTGCCGACCACTCTGACTCTGCCTCTGTCCAT
GACATGGATTACGTCAATCCCCGGGGCGTGCGCTTTACACAGTCCTCCCAGAAAGAAGGCACAGCTTTGG
TCCCCTATGGTCTTCCCTGCATCCGCGAGCTCTTCCGCTTCCTCATCTCCCTCACCAATCCACACGACCG
CCATAACTCAGAGGTTATGATTCACATGGGACTGCATTTGCTGACAGTGGCCCTTGAGTCAGCCCCTGTA
GCCCAGTGCCAGACCCTCTTGGGCCTCATCAAGGATGAGATGTGCCGTCACTTATTCCAGCTACTCAGCA
TAGAGCGACTAAACCTTTATGCTGCTTCCCTGCGAGTATGCTTCCTACTGTTTGAGAGCATGCGAGAGCA
CCTCAAGTTCCAAATGGAGATGTACATCAAAAAGCTTATGGAGATCATCACTGTGGAGAACCCCAAGATG
CCTTATGAGATGAAGGAGATGGCACTGGAGGCCATTGTGCAGCTCTGGCGCATCCCCAGCTTTGTCACAG
AGCTCTACATCAACTATGATTGTGACTACTACTGTTCCAACCTCTTTGAGGAACTCACAAAGCTGCTGTC
CAAGAATGCCTTCCCTGTGTCTGGTCAACTCTATACAACACACCTACTATCTCTTGATGCCCTATTGACA
GTGATTGACAGCACCGAGGCCCACTGCCAGGCTAAAGTCCTCAACAGCCTCACCCAGCAAGAGAAGAAGG
AGACAGCCAGACCAAGCTGTGAGATAGTAGATGGCACCCGAGAAGCTAGCAATACTGAGAGAACTGCCAG
CGATGGGAAAGCTGTAGGCATGGCCTCAGACATCCCAGGCCTGCATCTGCCAGGTGGAGGGCGGCTGCCA
CCAGAACATGGGAAATCAGGATGCAGTGATCTGGAGGAAGCTGTTGACTCTGGGGCTGACAAAAAGTTTG
CCCGGAAGCCACCCCGATTTTCCTGTCTCCTGCCAGATCCACGGGAACTAATTGAAATTAAAAACAAAAA
GAAGCTGCTAATCACTGGCACAGAGCAGTTCAATCAGAAACCAAAGAAGGGGATTCAGTTTCTGCAAGAG
AAAGGCCTCCTCACCATCCCAATGGACAACACAGAGGTTGCTCAGTGGCTCCGAGAGAACCCTCGGCTGG
ACAAGAAGATGATTGGAGAGTTTGTGAGTGACCGCAAAAACATTGACCTGTTGGAGAGCTTTGTGAGCAC
CTTCAGTTTTCAGGGTCTGCGACTGGACGAAGCCCTCCGCCTCTACCTGGAAGCCTTCCGTTTGCCTGGG
GAAGCACCAGTCATCCAGAGGTTGCTGGAGGCATTCACAGAGCGTTGGATGAATTGTAATGGCTCCCCAT
TTGCCAATAGCGATGCCTGCTTTTCCCTGGCCTATGCTGTCATCATGCTTAATACTGACCAGCACAACCA
CAATGTTCGTAAACAGAATGCACCCATGACCCTGGAGGAGTTTCGCAAAAATCTGAAAGGTGTGAATGGA
GGCAAGGACTTTGAGCAAGACATCCTGGAGGACATGTACCATGCCATCAAGAATGAGGAAATTGTAATGC
CTGAGGAGCAGACAGGCTTGGTTCGGGAGAACTATGTGTGGAATGTGCTGCTTCATCGAGGTGCCACCCC
TGAGGGCATATTCCTGCGTGTGCCTACTGCCAGCTATGATCTTGACCTCTTCACCATGACCTGGGGCCCC
ACTATTGCTGCTCTCTCTTATGTCTTTGACAAAAGCCTTGAGGAGACAATCATCCAGAAAGCCATCTCAG
GCTTCAGGAAGTGCGCCATGATCTCCGCCCACTATGGCCTCAGCGATGTGTTTGACAATCTCATCATCTC
TCTATGCAAATTCACAGCTCTCAGCAGTGAGTCTATTGAGAACCTGCCCAGTGTATTTGGAAGCAACCCT
AAAGCCCATATTGCAGCCAAGACAGTATTCCATTTGGCCCATCGTCATGGTGACATCCTGCGGGAGGGCT
GGAAGAATATCATGGAGGCCATGCTGCAGCTCTTCCGAGCCCAACTACTGCCCAAGGCTATGATAGAGGT
AGAAGATTTCGTGGATCCCAATGGCAAGATCTCTCTACAGCGGGAAGAGACACCATCAAACCGAGGAGAG
TCAACAGTGCTGAGCTTTGTGAGCTGGCTAACACTGAGTGGTCCTGAGCAGTCTAGTGTTCGGGGCCCAT
CCACTGAAAACCAAGAGGCCAAGAGAGTGGCCTTAGAGTGTATAAAGCAATGTGACCCAGAAAAAATGAT
CACAGAAAGCAAGTTCCTCCAGCTGGAGTCACTACAGGAGCTCATGAAGGCTCTGGTCTCAGTGACACCA
GATGAAGAGACATATGATGAGGAAGATGCTGCTTTCTGCCTAGAGATGCTGCTAAGGATTGTGTTGGAGA
ACAGGGATCGTGTGGGCTGTGTGTGGCAGACTGTTCGAGACCATCTATACCACCTCTGTGTTCAGGCACA
AGATTTCTGCTTCCTTGTGGAGCGGGCAGTGGTGGGGTTGCTACGCCTGGCCATTCGGCTTCTCCGGAGA
GAAGAGATCAGTGCTCAGGTGCTGCTCTCCCTGCGCATTTTGCTACTGATGAAGCCCAGTGTGCTATCCC
GAGTCAGCCACCAGGTTGCGTATGGGCTCCATGAACTCCTGAAGACCAATGCAGCCAACATCCACTCAGG
TGATGACTGGGCCACACTCTTCACACTGCTGGAGTGCATCGGCTCAGGTGTGAAGCCTCCAGCTGCTCTG
CAGGCCACAGCCAGGGCAGATGCACCTGATGCCGGGGCCCAGTCAGATAGTGAGCTCCCATCCTACCATC
AGAATGACGTGAGCCTGGATCGAGGGTACACTTCCGACTCAGAGGTCTACACTGACCATGGCAGGCCGGG
CAAGATACACCGATCAGCCACAGATGCCGATGTGGTCAACAGTGGTTGGTTAGTGGTTGGGAAGGATGAC
GTTGATAACTCCAAGCCAGGGCCCAGCCGCCCAGGCCCTTCACCCCTGATCAATCAATACAGCCTAACAG
TGGGACTGGATTTGGGGCCACACGACACTAAGTCTCTGCTTAAGTGTGTGGAATCGCTGTCCTTCATCGT
GCGTGATGCTGCCCACATCACACCTGACAACTTTGAGCTCTGCGTCAAGACTCTCCGGATCTTTGTGGAG
GCCAGTCTGAATGGCGGATGCAAGTCCCAGGAGAAACGTGGCAAGAGTCACAAATATGACAGCAAAGGGA
ACCGCTTCAAGAAGAAATCCAAAGAGGGATCAATGCTTCGCCGGCCTCGAACCTCCAGCCAACATGCCTC
TCGGGGCGGGCAGAGTGATGATGATGAGGACGAAGGCGTGCCTGCCAGCTACCATACGGTGTCTTTACAG
GTCAGTCAGGACTTGCTAGACCTGATGCACACCCTGCACACGCGGGCAGCCTCTATCTACAGCTCATGGG
CGGAGGAGCAACGCCACCTGGAGACAGGTGGCCAGAAGATTGAAGCTGATTCTCGCACCCTCTGGGCCCA
CTGCTGGTGCCCTTTACTGCAGGGTATTGCCTGCCTGTGCTGCGATGCCCGGCGCCAGGTACGGATGCAG
GCACTGACCTATCTGCAGCGAGCACTACTTGTACATGATCTGCAAAAGCTAGATGCCCTGGAATGGGAGT
CCTGTTTTAACAAGGTGCTGTTTCCTCTACTTACCAAGCTCTTGGAGAACATCAGCCCTGCAGATGTGGG
TGGGATGGAGGAGACCCGGATGAGGGCTTCCACATTGCTCTCTAAGGTCTTCCTGCAGCACCTGTCTCCA
CTGCTGTCACTCTCTACCTTTGCGGCCCTCTGGCTCACCATCTTGGACTTCATGGACAAGTACATGCACG
CAGGCTCCAGCGACTTACTGTCAGAGGCGATCCCTGAGTCTCTGAAGAACATGCTTCTGGTGATGGACAC
AGCGGAGATTTTCCACAGTGCAGATGCACGGGGAGGCGGCCCCTCGGCCCTCTGGGAGATCACCTGGGAA
CGCATTGACTGTTTTCTCCCTCACCTACGAGATGAACTCTTCAAGCAGACCGTCATCCAGGACCCCATGC
CCATGGAGCCTCAAGGCCAAAAGCCTCTCGCCTCAGCCCACCTGACTTCCGCTGCTGGCGACACTAGGAC
ACCTGGCCATCCACCGCCCCCAGAGATTCCATCTGAGCTGGGGGCCTGTGACTTTGAGAAGCCCGAGAGC
CCCCGAGCCGCCAGCAGCAGCTCCCCAGGATCACCAGTGGCCTCAAGCCCCAGCAGGCTGAGCCCCACCC
CCGACGGGCCTCCACCCTTGGCTCAGCCCCCACTGATCCTGCAGCCCTTGGCCTCCCCACTGCAGGTGGG
CGTGCCACCTATGACTCTGCCCATCATCCTCAACCCTGCGCTCATCGAGGCCACCTCACCAGTGCCCCTC
CTGGCCACACCCCGCCCCACAGATCCCATACCCACCTCTGAGGTCAACTAAGGCAGGTCACTCAGAGATC
AGGACCAGTGCTTCCCACCAGGCTTTCCTTGACCCCACTTCTGGCTGTCCTGCGGGCCACAAGCTCTTCA
GGCCAAGTCAGAGCTGCTGTTGCTGCCACTTGGATGGGGACCTGAAAAAGAGAATGTTGATAGCCCCAGC
TAAGACCCCCAATCAGCTGTGGGACCTTTTTCCTCCTCTGCGCTCCATTCCTGGGGGTTCAGCCTGAGAG
TGAACTCAGCTGTCATCTGCAGCCTCTGCCTCCAGCCCGGCAGCTCTGGGGAGGCATCCGTGTGCCGGCC
CTGCAGTGCCTGCCCACGGTCAGGCATTGAAAACTAAGCCCAACCACTCTGCACTTTGTTTCCCACTCCC
ATTAGCCCTGGGCCACCTCCTCCAGTTCTTCCTCTTTTACTAATTAGTTGGTCAGTTTGGAGAGTTGACT
GGCACCATGGAGGGTAGGCAGGTGGGGGCTGGGTGGGGGACTGCCCACAGGAGCATGTACATATGGAAAA
ACAGAACAACAGTGGACTTTTTATGATATAATAAATGTCTTAGTACCAAAAAAAAAAAAAAAAAAAAAAA
AAAAAAAAAAAAAAAGCGGCCGCTCGAGTCTAGAGGGCCCGTTTAAACCCGCTGATCAGCCTCGACTGTG
CCTTCTAGTTGCCAGCCATCTGTTGTTTGCCCCTCCCCCGTGCCTTCCTTGACCCTGGAAGGTGCCACTC
CCACTGTCCTTTCCTAATAAAATGAGGAAATTGCATCGCATTGTCTGAGTAGGTGTCATTCTATTCTGGG
GGGTGGGGTGGGGCAGGACAGCAAGGGGGAGGATTGGGAAGACAATAGCAGGCATGCTGGGGATGCGGTG
GGCTCTATGGCTTCTGAGGCGGAAAGAACCAGCTGGGGCTCTAGGGGGTATCCCC
[124 nt withheld, positions 7686-7809]
C
[91 nt withheld, positions 7811-7901]
A
[49 nt withheld, positions 7903-7951]
CCTTTGACGTTGGAGTCCACGTTCTTT
[37 nt withheld, positions 7979-8015]
ACCCTATCTCGGTCTATTCTTTTGATTTATAAGGGATTTTGCCGATTTCGGCCTATTGGTTAAAAAATGA
GCTGATTTAACAAAAATTTAACGCGAATTAATTCTGTGGAATGTGTGTCAGTTAGGGTGTGGAAAGTCCC
CAGGCTCCCCAGCAGGCAGAAGTATGCAAAGCATGCATCTCAATTAGTCAGCAACCAGGTGTGGAAAGTC
CCCAGGCTCCCCAGCAGGCAGAAGTATGCAAAGCATGCATCTCAATTAGTCAGCAACCATAGTCCCGCCC
CTAACTCCGCCCATCCCGCCCCTAACTCCGCCCAGTTCCGCCCATTCTCCGCCCCATGGCTGACTAATTT
TTTTTATTTATGCAGAGGCCGAGGCCGCCTCTGCCTCTGAGCTATTCCAGAAGTAGTGAGGAGGCTTTTT
TGGAGGCCTAGGCTTTTGCAAAAAGCTCCCGGGAGCTTGTATATCCATTTTCGGATCTGATCAGCACGTG
TTGACAATTAATCATCGGCATAGTATATCGGCATAGTATAATACGACAAGGTGAGGAACTAAACCATGGC
CAAGTTGACCAGTGCCGTTCCGGTGCTCACCGCGCGCGACGTCGCCGGAGCGGTCGAGTTCTGGACCGAC
CGGCTCGGGTTCTCCCGGGACTTCGTGGAGGACGACTTCGCCGGTGTGGTCCGGGACGACGTGACCCTGT
TCATCAGCGCGGTCCAGGACCAGGTGGTGCCGGACAACACCCTGGCCTGGGTGTGGGTGCGCGGCCTGGA
CGAGCTGTACGCCGAGTGGTCGGAGGTCGTGTCCACGAACTTCCGGGACGCCTCCGGGCCGGCCATGACC
GAGATCGGCGAGCAGCCGTGGGGGCGGGAGTTCGCCCTGCGCGACCCGGCCGGCAACTGCGTGCACTTCG
TGGCCGAGGAGCAGGACTGACACGTGCTACGAGATTTCGATTCCACCGCCGCCTTCTATGAAAGGTTGGG
CTTCGGAATCGTTTTCCGGGACGCCGGCTGGATGATCCTCCAGCGCGGGGATCTCATGCTGGAGTTCTTC
GCCCACCCCAACTTGTTTATTGCAGCTTATAATGGTTACAAATAAAGCAATAGCATCACAAATTTCACAA
ATAAAGCATTTTTTTCACTGCATTCTAGTTGTGGTTTGTCCAAACTCATCAATGTATCTTATCATGTCTG
TATACCGTCGACCTCTAGCTAGAGCTTGGCGTAATCATGGTCATAGCTGTTTCCTGTGTGAAATTGTTAT
CCGCTCACAATTCCACACAACATACGAGCCGGAAGCATAAAGTGTAAAGCCTGGGGTGCCTAATGAGTGA
GCTAACTCACATTAATTGCGTTGCGCTCACTGCCCGCTTTCCAGTCGGGAAACCTGTCGTGCCAGCTGCA
TTAATGAATCGGCCAACGCGCGGGGAGAGGCGGTTTGCGTATTGGGCGCTCTTCCGCTTCCTCGCTCACT
GACTCGCTGCGCTCGGTCGTTCGGCTGCGGCGAGCGGTATCAGCTCACTCAAAGGCGGTAATACGGTTAT
CCACAGAATCAGGGGATAACGCAGGAAAGAACATGTGAGCAAAAGGCCAGCAAAAGGCCAGGAACCGTAA
AAAGGCCGCGTTGCTGGCGTTTTTCCATAGGCTCCGCCCCCCTGACGAGCATCACAAAAATCGACGCTCA
AGTCAGAGGTGGCGAAACCCGACAGGACTATAAAGATACCAGGCGTTTCCCCCTGGAAGCTCCCTCGTGC
GCTCTCCTGTTCCGACCCTGCCGCTTACCGGATACCTGTCCGCCTTTCTCCCTTCGGGAAGCGTGGCGCT
TTCTCATAGCTCACGCTGTAGGTATCTCAGTTCGGTGTAGGTCGTTCGCTCCAAGCTGGGCTGTGTGCAC
GAACCCCCCGTTCAGCCCGACCGCTGCGCCTTATCCGGTAACTATCGTCTTGAGTCCAACCCGGTAAGAC
ACGACTTATCGCCACTGGCAGCAGCCACTGGTAACAGGATTAGCAGAGCGAGGTATGTAGGCGGTGCTAC
AGAGTTCTTGAAGTGGTGGCCTAACTACGGCTACACTAGAAGAACAGTATTTGGTATCTGCGCTCTGCTG
AAGCCAGTTACCTTCGGAAAAAGAGTTGGTAGCTCTTGATCCGGCAAACAAACCACCGCTGGTAGCGGTG
GTTTTTTTGTTTGCAAGCAGCAGATTACGCGCAGAAAAAAAGGATCTCAAGAAGATCCTTTGATCTTTTC
TACGGGGTCTGACGCTCAGTGGAACGAAAACTCACGTTAAGGGATTTTGGTCATGAGATTATCAAAAAGG
ATCTTCACCTAGATCCTTTTAAATTAAAAATGAAGTTTTAAATCAATCTAAAGTATATATGAGTAAACTT
GGTCTGACAGTTACCAATGCTTAATCAGTGAGGCACCTATCTCAGCGATCTGTCTATTTCGTTCATCCAT
AGTTGCCTGACTCCCCGTCGTGTAGATAACTACGATACGGGAGGGCTTACCATCTGGCCCCAGTGCTGCA
ATGATACCGCGAGACCCACGCTCACCGGCTCCAGATTTATCAGCAATAAACCAGCCAGCCGGAAGGGCCG
AGCGCAGAAGTGGTCCTGCAACTTTATCCGCCTCCATCCAGTCTATTAATTGTTGCCGGGAAGCTAGAGT
AAGTAGTTCGCCAGTTAATAGTTTGCGCAACGTTGTTGCCATTGCTACAGGCATCGTGGTGTCACGCTCG
TCGTTTGGTATGGCTTCATTCAGCTCCGGTTCCCAACGATCAAGGCGAGTTACATGATCCCCCATGTTGT
GCAAAAAAGCGGTTAGCTCCTTCGGTCCTCCGATCGTTGTCAGAAGTAAGTTGGCCGCAGTGTTATCACT
CATGGTTATGGCAGCACTGCATAATTCTCTTACTGTCATGCCATCCGTAAGATGCTTTTCTGTGACTGGT
GAGTACTCAACCAAGTCATTCTGAGAATAGTGTATGCGGCGACCGAGTTGCTCTTGCCCGGCGTCAATAC
GGGATAATACCGCGCCACATAGCAGAACTTTAAAAGTGCTCATCATTGGAAAACGTTCTTCGGGGCGAAA
ACTCTCAAGGATCTTACCGCTGTTGAGATCCAGTTCGATGTAACCCACTCGTGCACCCAACTGATCTTCA
GCATCTTTTACTTTCACCAGCGTTTCTGGGTGAGCAAAAACAGGAAGGCAAAATGCCGCAAAAAAGGGAA
TAAGGGCGACACGGAAATGTTGAATACTCATACTCTTCCTTTTTCAATATTATTGAAGCATTTATCAGGG
TTATTGTCTCATGAGCGGATACATATTTGAATGTATTTAGAAAAATAAACAAATAGGGGTTCCGCGCACA
TTTCCCCGAAAAGTGCCACCTGA
Features (pLannotate 1.2.2; 25 found; start..end, strand, type, name):
     32..84      -  misc_feature   bom (fragment): basis of mobility region from pBR322
    239..618     +  enhancer       CMV enhancer: human cytomegalovirus immediate early enhancer
    619..822     +  promoter       CMV promoter: human cytomegalovirus (CMV) immediate early promoter
    818..851     +  LTR            5' LTR (truncated) (fragment): truncated 5' long terminal repeat (LTR) from HIV-1
    867..885     +  promoter       T7 promoter: promoter for bacteriophage T7 RNA polymerase
    921..1083    +  misc_feature   QBI SP163: strong translational enhancer derived from the 5' UTR of the mouse VEGF gene
   1096..1116    +  CDS            capTEV™ (fragment): composite tag for in vivo biotinylation, TEV protease cleavage, and 6xHis tagging
   1117..1149    +  CDS            T7 tag (gene 10 leader): leader peptide from bacteriophage T7 gene 10 promotes efficient translation in E. coli
   1153..1176    +  CDS            Xpress™ tag: Xpress™ epitope tag, including an enterokinase recognition and cleavage site
   1192..6768    +  CDS            GBF1: GBF1_HUMAN - Also known as KIAA0248. Experimental evidence at protein level: Swiss-Prot protein existence level 1. Guanine-nucleotide exchange factor (GEF) for members of the Arf family of small GTPases involved in trafficking in the early secretory pathway; its GEF activity initiates the coating of nascent vesicles via the localized generation of activated ARFs through replacement of GDP with GTP. Recruitment to cis-Golgi membranes requires membrane association of Arf-GDP and can be regulated by ARF1, ARF3, ARF4 and ARF5. Involved in the recruitment of the COPI coat complex to the endoplasmic
   7416..7640    +  polyA_signal   bGH poly(A) signal: bovine growth hormone polyadenylation signal
   7644..7665    +  promoter       SV40 promoter (fragment): SV40 enhancer and early promoter
   7686..8114    +  rep_origin     f1 ori (sequence partly withheld): f1 bacteriophage origin of replication; arrow indicates direction of (+) strand synthesis
   8128..8457    +  promoter       SV40 promoter: SV40 enhancer and early promoter
   8505..8552    +  promoter       EM7 promoter: synthetic bacterial promoter&nbsp
   8571..8945    +  CDS            BleoR: antibiotic-binding protein; Sh ble from Streptoalloteichus hindustanus; confers resistance to bleomycin, phleomycin, and Zeocin™
   8955..9080    +  CDS            ble (fragment): BLE_KLEPN - Experimental evidence at protein level: Swiss-Prot protein existence level 1. Binding protein with a strong affinity to the bleomycin family of antibiotics. Binds to CL990; an antimitotic-antibiotic compound. From Klebsiella pneumoniae.
   9075..9196    +  polyA_signal   SV40 poly(A) signal: SV40 polyadenylation signal
   9267..9289    -  protein_bind   lac operator (fragment): The lac repressor binds to the lac operator to inhibit transcription in E. coli. This inhibition can be relieved by adding lactose or isopropyl-β-D-thiogalactopyranoside (IPTG). lac repressor encoded by lacI
   9293..9323    -  promoter       lac promoter: promoter for the E. coli lac operon
   9338..9359    -  protein_bind   CAP binding site: CAP binding activates transcription in the presence of cAMP. E. coli catabolite activator protein
   9372..9464    -  CDS            lacI (fragment): lac repressor; lacI; The lac repressor binds to the lac operator to inhibit transcription in E. coli. This inhibition can be relieved by adding lactose or isopropyl-β-D-thiogalactopyranoside (IPTG).
   9647..10235   -  rep_origin     ori: high-copy-number ColE1/pMB1/pBR322/pUC origin of replication
  10406..11266   -  CDS            AmpR: β-lactamase; bla; confers resistance to ampicillin, carbenicillin, and related antibiotics
  11267..11371   -  promoter       AmpR promoter: bla
