[The description below was written by a language model from this plasmid's Addgene catalogue record and pLannotate feature annotations shown in this document.]
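Description:
pcDNA4-Xpress-GBF1 is a mammalian expression plasmid of about 11.4 kb, built on the pcDNA4HisMax backbone, that carries human GBF1. This gene encodes a guanine nucleotide exchange factor for Arf-family small GTPases, which acts in the early secretory pathway and in recruitment of the COPI coat to cis-Golgi membranes. In bacteria the plasmid is maintained at high copy through a ColE1/pUC-type origin and selected with ampicillin via the β-lactamase gene. An f1 origin is also present.

Expression of the insert is driven by the CMV immediate early enhancer and promoter. Downstream of these lie a T7 promoter and the QBI SP163 translational enhancer, an element derived from the mouse VEGF 5' UTR that boosts translation in mammalian cells. The GBF1 coding sequence of roughly 5.6 kb sits downstream of an N-terminal leader. The annotation resolves this leader into a His-tag-containing fragment, the T7 gene 10 leader and the Xpress epitope with its enterokinase cleavage site, so the protein can be detected with anti-Xpress antibodies. A bovine growth hormone polyadenylation signal terminates the transcript. A second cassette places the Sh ble gene under tandem SV40 early and EM7 promoters with an SV40 poly(A) signal, which gives Zeocin resistance for selecting stable mammalian transfectants as well as bacteria.

The depositor notes an N-terminal missense change, C158R, in GBF1 that is stated not to affect function. The restriction sites used for cloning are not recorded. The construct suits overexpression and localisation studies of tagged GBF1 in cultured mammalian cells.
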