Addgene plasmid #206417: pcDNA4-Xpress-GBF1
Purpose: Mammalian expression of hGBF1
Depositing lab: Kazuhisa Nakayama. Depositing organization: Kyoto University, Graduate School of Pharmaceutical Sciences. Publication: GBF1, a guanine nucleotide exchange factor for ADP-ribosylation factors, is localized to the cis-Golgi and involved in membrane association of the COPI coat. Kawamoto K, Yoshida Y, Tamaki H, Torii S, Shinotsuka C, Yamashina S, Nakayama K. Traffic. 2002 Jul;3(7):483-95. doi: 10.1034/j.1600-0854.2002.30705.x. PubMed 12047556.
Backbone
  Vector backbone: pcDNA4HisMax
  Vector type: Mammalian Expression
Growth in bacteria
  Bacterial resistance: Ampicillin, 100 μg/mL
  Growth temperature: 37°C
  Growth strain: DH5alpha
  Copy number: High Copy
Gene/Insert
  Gene/Insert name: GBF1
  Species: H. sapiens (human)
  Entrez Gene: GBF1 (a.k.a. ARF1GEF, CMT2GG, CMTDI2, CMTDIA)
  Cloning method: Restriction Enzyme; 5′ cloning site unknown (unknown if destroyed)
Terms and licenses: Academic/Nonprofit Terms; Industry Terms: Not Available to Industry
Depositor comments: An N-terminal missense mutation. C158R mutation in GBF1 will not affect plasmid function..
How to cite: pcDNA4-Xpress-GBF1 was a gift from Kazuhisa Nakayama (Addgene plasmid # 206417 ; http://n2t.net/addgene:206417 ; RRID:Addgene_206417)
